Addgene plasmid #228300: pMT1035
Purpose: Constitutive expression of LuxTA mutant with strong promoter
Depositing lab: Jun Ishii. Depositing organization: Kobe University. Publication: Designing strong inducible synthetic promoters in yeasts. Tominaga M, Shima Y, Nozaki K, Ito Y, Someda M, Shoya Y, Hashii N, Obata C, Matsumoto-Kitano M, Suematsu K, Matsukawa T, Hosoya K, Hashiba N, Kondo A, Ishii J. Nat Commun. 2024 Dec 19;15(1):10653. doi: 10.1038/s41467-024-54865-z. PubMed 39702268.
Backbone
  Vector backbone: pUC19
  Vector type: Yeast Expression, Synthetic Biology
  Selectable markers: Neomycin (select with G418)
Growth in bacteria
  Bacterial resistance: Ampicillin, 100 μg/mL
  Growth temperature: 37°C
  Growth strain: DH5alpha
  Copy number: High Copy
Gene/Insert
  Gene/Insert name: luxTA mutant
  Species: Synthetic; Aliivibrio fischeri
  Mutation: S116Y, W201R
  Promoter: KpGAPDH promoter
  Tag / fusion protein: Nuclear localization signal-Three copies of VP16 (VP48) (N terminal on insert)
  Cloning method: Ligation Independent Cloning
Terms and licenses: Academic/Nonprofit Terms; Industry Terms: Not Available to Industry
How to cite: pMT1035 was a gift from Jun Ishii (Addgene plasmid # 228300 ; http://n2t.net/addgene:228300 ; RRID:Addgene_228300)
