[The description below was written by a language model from this plasmid's Addgene catalogue record and pLannotate feature annotations shown in this document.]
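Description:
pMT1035 is a 6.1 kb pUC19-based yeast expression plasmid built for synthetic biology work in the methylotrophic yeast Komagataella phaffii (Pichia pastoris). In E. coli it is maintained at high copy through the ColE1/pUC origin and selected with ampicillin via the bla gene. Remnants of the pUC19 lac promoter/operator and lacZα region flank the inserted cassettes. For selection in yeast it carries a neo (nptII) coding sequence conferring G418 resistance. The promoter and terminator driving this marker are not clearly annotated. No yeast replication origin appears in the feature table, which suggests use by genomic integration, although the record does not state this.

The payload is a synthetic transcriptional activator, a "LuxTA" mutant, expressed constitutively from the strong K. phaffii GAPDH (GAP) promoter and terminated by the AOX1 terminator. The coding sequence fuses an N-terminal module, made up of three copies of the herpes simplex VP16 minimal activation domain (VP48) and an SV40-type nuclear localization signal, to LuxR from Aliivibrio fischeri, the quorum-sensing regulator that binds an acyl-homoserine lactone autoinducer. In the annotation the VP16 repeats sit upstream of the NLS, which directly precedes luxR. The LuxR portion carries the substitutions S116Y and W201R, but the record does not say what effect they have.

The NLS directs the bacterial DNA-binding protein to the yeast nucleus, and the VP16 repeats let it recruit the eukaryotic transcription machinery. The construct thus supplies the trans-acting factor for synthetic promoters presumably bearing LuxR binding sites. This fits the associated work on designing strong inducible synthetic promoters in yeasts, with pMT1035 as the high-expression version of the activator.
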