Features (pLannotate 1.2.2; 20 found; start..end, strand, type, name):
     96..200     +  promoter       AmpR promoter: bla
    201..1061    +  CDS            AmpR: β-lactamase; bla; confers resistance to ampicillin, carbenicillin, and related antibiotics
   1232..1820    +  rep_origin     ori: high-copy-number ColE1/pMB1/pBR322/pUC origin of replication
   2003..2095    +  CDS            lacI (fragment): lac repressor; lacI; The lac repressor binds to the lac operator to inhibit transcription in E. coli. This inhibition can be relieved by adding lactose or isopropyl-β-D-thiogalactopyranoside (IPTG).
   2108..2129    +  protein_bind   CAP binding site: CAP binding activates transcription in the presence of cAMP. E. coli catabolite activator protein
   2144..2174    +  promoter       lac promoter: promoter for the E. coli lac operon
   2182..2198    +  protein_bind   lac operator: The lac repressor binds to the lac operator to inhibit transcription in E. coli. This inhibition can be relieved by adding lactose or isopropyl-β-D-thiogalactopyranoside (IPTG). lac repressor encoded by lacI
   2256..2732    +  promoter       GAP promoter: promoter for Pichia pastoris glyceraldehyde-3-phosphate dehydrogenase
   2774..2797    +  CDS            VP96 (fragment): 6 tandem repeats of the minimal activation domain of herpes simplex virus VP16 (Cheng et al., 2013)
   2843..2859    +  CDS            VP64 (fragment): tetrameric repeat of the minimal activation domain of herpes simplex virus VP16 (Beerli et al., 1998)
   2885..2904    +  CDS            SV40 NLS (fragment): nuclear localization signal of SV40 (simian virus 40) large T antigen
   2909..3652    +  CDS            luxR: LUXR_ALIFS - Experimental evidence at protein level: Swiss-Prot protein existence level 1. Transcriptional activator of the bioluminescence operon. Binds to the OHHL autoinducer. From Aliivibrio fischeri (Vibrio fischeri).
   3662..3727    +  CDS            AOX1 (fragment): ALOX1_KOMPC - Experimental evidence at protein level: Swiss-Prot protein existence level 1. Major isoform of alcohol oxidase, which catalyzes the oxidation of methanol to formaldehyde and hydrogen peroxide, the first step in the methanol utilization pathway of methylotrophic yeasts. From Komagataella phaffii (strain ATCC 76273 / CBS 7435 / CECT 11047 / NRRL Y-11430 / Wegner 21-1) (Yeast) (Pichia pastoris).
   3731..3977    +  terminator     AOX1 terminator: Pichia pastoris AOX1; transcription terminator for AOX1
   4018..4035    -  promoter       ADH1 promoter (fragment): S. cerevisiae ADH1; promoter for alcohol dehydrogenase 1
   4096..4112    +  mobile_element Tn7L (fragment): mini-Tn7 element (left end of the Tn7 transposon) Tn7
   4629..5420    -  CDS            neo: KKA2_KLEPN - Also known as kan, nptII. Experimental evidence at protein level: Swiss-Prot protein existence level 1. Resistance to kanamycin, neomycin, paromomycin, ribostamycin, butirosin and gentamicin B. From Klebsiella pneumoniae.
   5709..5866    +  CDS            lacZα (fragment): LacZα fragment of β-galactosidase; lacZ fragment
   5872..5971    -  misc_feature   bom (fragment): basis of mobility region from pBR322
   6073..1       -  CDS            rop (fragment) (across the origin): Rop protein, which maintains plasmids at low copy number; rop
>Addgene plasmid #228300 | pMT1035 | addgene full sequence | sequence record 457086 | Addgene NGS Result
GACGAAAGGGCCTCGTGATACGCCTATTTTTATAGGTTAATGTCATGATAATAATGGTTTCTTAGACGTC
AGGTGGCACTTTTCGGGGAAATGTGCGCGGAACCCCTATTTGTTTATTTTTCTAAATACATTCAAATATG
TATCCGCTCATGAGACAATAACCCTGATAAATGCTTCAATAATATTGAAAAAGGAAGAGTATGAGTATTC
AACATTTCCGTGTCGCCCTTATTCCCTTTTTTGCGGCATTTTGCCTTCCTGTTTTTGCTCACCCAGAAAC
GCTGGTGAAAGTAAAAGATGCTGAAGATCAGTTGGGTGCACGAGTGGGTTACATCGAACTGGATCTCAAC
AGCGGTAAGATCCTTGAGAGTTTTCGCCCCGAAGAACGTTTTCCAATGATGAGCACTTTTAAAGTTCTGC
TATGTGGCGCGGTATTATCCCGTATTGACGCCGGGCAAGAGCAACTCGGTCGCCGCATACACTATTCTCA
GAATGACTTGGTTGAGTACTCACCAGTCACAGAAAAGCATCTTACGGATGGCATGACAGTAAGAGAATTA
TGCAGTGCTGCCATAACCATGAGTGATAACACTGCGGCCAACTTACTTCTGACAACGATCGGAGGACCGA
AGGAGCTAACCGCTTTTTTGCACAACATGGGGGATCATGTAACTCGCCTTGATCGTTGGGAACCGGAGCT
GAATGAAGCCATACCAAACGACGAGCGTGACACCACGATGCCTGTAGCAATGGCAACAACGTTGCGCAAA
CTATTAACTGGCGAACTACTTACTCTAGCTTCCCGGCAACAATTAATAGACTGGATGGAGGCGGATAAAG
TTGCAGGACCACTTCTGCGCTCGGCCCTTCCGGCTGGCTGGTTTATTGCTGATAAATCTGGAGCCGGTGA
GCGTGGGTCTCGCGGTATCATTGCAGCACTGGGGCCAGATGGTAAGCCCTCCCGTATCGTAGTTATCTAC
ACGACGGGGAGTCAGGCAACTATGGATGAACGAAATAGACAGATCGCTGAGATAGGTGCCTCACTGATTA
AGCATTGGTAACTGTCAGACCAAGTTTACTCATATATACTTTAGATTGATTTAAAACTTCATTTTTAATT
TAAAAGGATCTAGGTGAAGATCCTTTTTGATAATCTCATGACCAAAATCCCTTAACGTGAGTTTTCGTTC
CACTGAGCGTCAGACCCCGTAGAAAAGATCAAAGGATCTTCTTGAGATCCTTTTTTTCTGCGCGTAATCT
GCTGCTTGCAAACAAAAAAACCACCGCTACCAGCGGTGGTTTGTTTGCCGGATCAAGAGCTACCAACTCT
TTTTCCGAAGGTAACTGGCTTCAGCAGAGCGCAGATACCAAATACTGTTCTTCTAGTGTAGCCGTAGTTA
GGCCACCACTTCAAGAACTCTGTAGCACCGCCTACATACCTCGCTCTGCTAATCCTGTTACCAGTGGCTG
CTGCCAGTGGCGATAAGTCGTGTCTTACCGGGTTGGACTCAAGACGATAGTTACCGGATAAGGCGCAGCG
GTCGGGCTGAACGGGGGGTTCGTGCACACAGCCCAGCTTGGAGCGAACGACCTACACCGAACTGAGATAC
CTACAGCGTGAGCTATGAGAAAGCGCCACGCTTCCCGAAGGGAGAAAGGCGGACAGGTATCCGGTAAGCG
GCAGGGTCGGAACAGGAGAGCGCACGAGGGAGCTTCCAGGGGGAAACGCCTGGTATCTTTATAGTCCTGT
CGGGTTTCGCCACCTCTGACTTGAGCGTCGATTTTTGTGATGCTCGTCAGGGGGGCGGAGCCTATGGAAA
AACGCCAGCAACGCGGCCTTTTTACGGTTCCTGGCCTTTTGCTGGCCTTTTGCTCACATGTTCTTTCCTG
CGTTATCCCCTGATTCTGTGGATAACCGTATTACCGCCTTTGAGTGAGCTGATACCGCTCGCCGCAGCCG
AACGACCGAGCGCAGCGAGTCAGTGAGCGAGGAAGCGGAAGAGCGCCCAATACGCAAACCGCCTCTCCCC
GCGCGTTGGCCGATTCATTAATGCAGCTGGCACGACAGGTTTCCCGACTGGAAAGCGGGCAGTGAGCGCA
ACGCAATTAATGTGAGTTAGCTCACTCATTAGGCACCCCAGGCTTTACACTTTATGCTTCCGGCTCGTAT
GTTGTGTGGAATTGTGAGCGGATAACAATTTCACACAGGAAACAGCTATGACCATGATTACGCCAAGCTT
GCGGCCGCGGATCCTTTTTTGTAGAAATGTCTTGGTGTCCTCGTCCAATCAGGTAGCCATCTCTGAAATA
TCTGGCTCCGTTGCAACTCCGAACGACCTGCTGGCAACGTAAAATTCTCCGGGGTAAAACTTAAATGTGG
AGTAATGGAACCAGAAACGTCTCTTCCCTTCTCTCTCCTTCCACCGCCCGTTACCGTCCCTAGGAAATTT
TACTCTGCTGGAGAGCTTCTTCTACGGCCCCCTTGCAGCAATGCTCTTCCCAGCATTACGTTGCGGGTAA
AACGGAGGTCGTGTACCCGACCTAGCAGCCCAGGGATGGAAAAGTCCCGGCCGTCGCTGGCAATAATAGC
GGGCGGACGCATGTCATGAGATTATTGGAAACCACCAGAATCGAATATAAAAGGCGAACACCTTTCCCAA
TTTTGGTTTCTCCTGACCCAAAGACTTTAAATTTAATTTATTTGTCCCTATTTCAATCAATTGAACAACT
ATCAAAACACAACTAGTGCGTCGACATGCCAGCCGATGCTTTGGATGATTTCGATTTGGATATGTTGCCT
GCTGATGCATTGGACGATTTTGACTTAGACATGTTACCAGCAGACGCATTGGATGACTTCGACCTTGATA
TGCTACCAGGTCCACCAAAAAAGAAGAGAAAGGTTGAAAACATCAACGCTGATGACACCTACAGAATCAT
CAACAAGATTAAGGCTTGCAGGTCTAACAACGATATTAACCAGTGTTTGTCCGACATGACCAAGATGGTT
CATTGCGAATATTACTTGTTGGCCATCATCTACCCACACTCTATGGTTAAGTCCGACATTTCCATTTTGG
ACAACTACCCAAAAAAATGGCGTCAGTATTACGATGATGCCAACTTGATTAAGTACGACCCAATCGTTGA
TTACTCCAACTCTAATCATTCTCCCATCAACTGGAACATCTTCGAAAACAATGCCGTCAACAAAAAGTCC
CCAAACGTTATCAAAGAAGCTAAGACCTATGGTTTGATTACCGGTTTTTCTTTCCCAATTCATACCGCTA
ACAATGGTTTCGGTATGTTGTCTTTTGCCCACTCTGAAAAGGATAACTACATCGACTCATTATTCTTGCA
TGCCTGCATGAACATTCCATTGATAGTTCCATCTCTGGTCGATAACTATAGGAAGATTAACATTGCCAAC
AACAAGTCCAACAACGATTTGACCAAAAGGGAAAAAGAATGTTTGGCTTGGGCTTGCGAAGGTAAATCTT
CTAGGGATATTTCCAAGATTTTGGGTTGCTCTGAAAGAACCGTTACTTTCCATTTGACTAACGCCCAAAT
GAAGTTGAACACTACCAACAGATGCCAGTCTATTTCTAAGGCTATTTTGACCGGTGCTATTGATTGTCCA
TACTTTAAGAATTAACCTCGAGCCTTAGACATGACTGTTCCTCAGTTCAAGTTGGGCACTTACGAGAAGA
CCGGTCTTGCTAGATTCTAATCAAGAGGATGTCAGAATGCCATTTGCCTGAGAGATGCAGGCTTCATTTT
TGATACTTTTTTATTTGTAACCTATATAGTATAGGATTTTTTTTGTCATTTTGTTTCTTCTCGTACGAGC
TTGCTCCTGATCAGCCTATCTCGCAGCTGATGAATATCTTGTGGTAGGGGTTTGGGAAAATCATTCGAGT
TTGATGTTTTTCTTGGTATTTCCCACTCCTCTTCAGAGTACAGAAGATTAAGTGAGACGTTCGTTTGTGC
AAGCTTAGATCTTCTAGAGACAATAAGAAGAAAAAAAAAGAAAAGCGGTGGGGGAGGGATTATTAAATAA
GGATTATGTAACCCCAGGGTACCGTTCTATACATATTTAAGGATTATTTAGGACAATCGATGAAATCGGC
ATCAAACTGGATGGGAGTATAGTGTCCGGATAATCGGATAAATCATCTTGCGAGGAGCCGCTTGGTTGGT
TGGTGAGAGGAGTGAAATATGTGTCTCCTCACCCAAGAATCGCGATATCAGCACCCTGTGGGGGACACTA
TTGGCCTCCCTCCCAAACCTTCGATGTGGTAGTGCTTTATTATATTGATTACATTGATTACATAGCTAAA
CCCTGCCTGGTTGCAAGTTGAGCTCCGAATTCCAATATTAGTAAAATGCCTGCAAGATAACCTCGGTATG
GCGTCCGACCCCGCTTAATTATTTTAACTCCTTTCCAACGAGGACTTCGTAATTTTTGATTAGGGAGTTG
AGAAACGGGGGGTCTTGATACCTCCTCGATTTCAGATCCCACCCCCTCTCAGTCCCAAGTGGGACCCCCC
TCGGCCGTGAAATGCGCGCACTTTAGTTTTTTTCGCATGTAAACGCCGGTGTCCGTCATCTAGAGAATTC
CCCGCTCAGAAGAACTCGTCAAGAAGGCGATAGAAGGCGATGCGCTGCGAATCGGGAGCGGCGATACCGT
AAAGCACGAGGAAGCGGTCAGCCCATTCGCCGCCAAGCTCTTCAGCAATATCACGGGTAGCCAACGCTAT
GTCCTGATAGCGGTCCGCCACACCCAGCCGGCCACAGTCGATGAATCCAGAAAAGCGGCCATTTTCCACC
ATGATATTCGGCAAGCAGGCATCGCCATGGGTCACGACGAGATCCTCGCCGTCGGGCATGCGCGCCTTGA
GCCTGGCGAACAGTTCGGCTGGCGCGAGCCCCTGATGCTCTTCGTCCAGATCATCCTGATCGACAAGACC
GGCTTCCATCCGAGTACGTGCTCGCTCGATGCGATGTTTCGCTTGGTGGTCGAATGGGCAGGTAGCCGGA
TCAAGCGTATGCAGCCGCCGCATTGCATCAGCCATGATGGATACTTTCTCGGCAGGAGCAAGGTGAGATG
ACAGGAGATCCTGCCCCGGCACTTCGCCCAATAGCAGCCAGTCCCTTCCCGCTTCAGTGACAACGTCGAG
CACAGCTGCGCAAGGAACGCCCGTCGTGGCCAGCCACGATAGCCGCGCTGCCTCGTCCTGCAGTTCATTC
AGGGCACCGGACAGGTCGGTCTTGACAAAAAGAACCGGGCGCCCCTGCGCTGACAGCCGGAACACGGCGG
CATCAGAGCAGCCGATTGTCTGTTGTGCCCAGTCATAGCCGAATAGCCTCTCCACCCAAGCGGCCGGAGA
ACCTGCGTGCAATCCATCTTGTTCAATCATATGGTTTCTATATTATCTTTGTACTAAAGAGCAATTGATA
ATGTGCGAGAAAAACTGGTCCTTATATACCGTTTGCAGCACTCCCTCCCGAACTTTACGAAAAGTCGTGC
GCCACCTGATTTTCATCACGCCAAAAACCTACACGTATGACTACTCCGGGCCAGTGTTCACCACGAGCTA
TATAGTGTTAATTAATTACCTTATTGGTTAGCTCTGCATGTAAGGGTGGTGTGAGCCGGGAATTGGGTCT
ACTCTAGCGTTCAGTAAGGTGATATAAAGCTCTGTAGAATTCACTGGCCGTCGTTTTACAACGTCGTGAC
TGGGAAAACCCTGGCGTTACCCAACTTAATCGCCTTGCAGCACATCCCCCTTTCGCCAGCTGGCGTAATA
GCGAAGAGGCCCGCACCGATCGCCCTTCCCAACAGTTGCGCAGCCTGAATGGCGAATGGCGCCTGATGCG
GTATTTTCTCCTTACGCATCTGTGCGGTATTTCACACCGCATATGGTGCACTCTCAGTACAATCTGCTCT
GATGCCGCATAGTTAAGCCAGCCCCGACACCCGCCAACACCCGCTGACGCGCCCTGACGGGCTTGTCTGC
TCCCGGCATCCGCTTACAGACAAGCTGTGACCGTCTCCGGGAGCTGCATGTGTCAGAGGTTTTCACCGTC
ATCACCGAAACGCGCGA
